Addgene plasmid #241130: pDMJ2-SARS-CoV-2-Spike (XBB-8b)
Purpose: Expresses SARS-CoV-2 spike (XBB-8b) protein for creating pseudotyped virus
Depositing lab: Jeremy Luban. Depositing organization: University of Massachusetts, Worcester. Publication: Computationally designed proteins mimic antibody immune evasion in viral evolution. Youssef N, Gurev S, Ghantous F, Brock KP, Jaimes JA, Thadani NN, Dauphin A, Sherman AC, Yurkovetskiy L, Soto D, Estanboulieh R, Kotzen B, Notin P, Kollasch AW, Cohen AA, Dross SE, Erasmus J, Fuller DH, Bjorkman PJ, Lemieux JE, Luban J, Seaman MS, Marks DS. Immunity. 2025 May 6:S1074-7613(25)00178-5. doi: 10.1016/j.immuni.2025.04.015. PubMed 40345199.
Backbone
  Vector backbone: pDMJ2
  Vector type: Mammalian Expression
Growth in bacteria
  Bacterial resistance: Ampicillin, 100 μg/mL
  Growth temperature: 37°C
  Growth strain: DH5alpha
  Copy number: High Copy
Gene/Insert
  Gene/Insert name: Spike (XBB-8b)
  Species: SARS-CoV-2
  Mutation: T19I,L24del,P25del,P26del,A27S,V83A,G142D,Y144del,H146Q,K147N,S155R,Q183E,V213G,G339D,R346T,L368I,S371F,S373P,S375F,T376A,D405N,R408S,K417N,N440K,V445E,G446S,L452R,N460K,S477N,T478K,E484A,F486S,F490S,Q493R,Q498R,N501Y,Y505H,K529L,D614G,H655Y,N679K,P681H,N764K,D796Y,Q954H,N969K
  Entrez Gene: S (a.k.a. GU280_gp02, spike glycoprotein)
  Cloning method: Gene Synthesis
Terms and licenses: Academic/Nonprofit Terms; Industry Terms: Not Available to Industry
How to cite: pDMJ2-SARS-CoV-2-Spike (XBB-8b) was a gift from Jeremy Luban (Addgene plasmid # 241130 ; http://n2t.net/addgene:241130 ; RRID:Addgene_241130)
