[The description below was written by a language model from this plasmid's Addgene catalogue record and pLannotate feature annotations shown in this document.]
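Description:
pDMJ2-SARS-CoV-2-Spike (XBB-8b) is a 7,380-nt mammalian expression plasmid built on the pDMJ2 backbone to produce a variant SARS-CoV-2 spike glycoprotein for pseudotyping viral particles. In bacteria it is maintained through a high-copy ColE1/pUC-type origin of replication and selected with ampicillin via the β-lactamase gene driven by its own bla promoter. A short fragment of the pBR322 basis-of-mobility region is also annotated in the backbone. No mammalian selection marker, reporter or epitope tag is annotated.

The expression cassette runs across the numbering origin of the circular sequence. The human cytomegalovirus immediate-early enhancer and promoter are followed by a fragment of the HTLV-1 5' LTR and a fragment of modified CMV intron A, leader elements commonly placed downstream of a promoter to boost transcript processing and translation. These lead into the spike open reading frame of about 3.75 kb, which is terminated by the bovine growth hormone polyadenylation signal.

The insert was made by gene synthesis and carries an extensive set of substitutions and deletions relative to the reference spike. These include N-terminal-domain deletions, a dense cluster of receptor-binding-domain changes such as K417N, L452R, N460K, E484A, F486S, Q498R and N501Y, plus D614G, P681H and several S2 changes. The associated publication concerns computationally designed proteins that mimic antibody immune evasion in viral evolution, which suggests that XBB-8b is a designed spike on an XBB-like background, although the record does not define the name. The stated use is supplying this spike as the envelope protein for pseudotyped virus. The packaging and reporter components needed for such particles are not part of this plasmid.
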