Features (pLannotate 1.2.2; 10 found; start..end, strand, type, name):
      1..3753    +  CDS            S: SPIKE_SARS2 - Experimental evidence at protein level: Swiss-Prot protein existence level 1. [Spike glycoprotein]: May down-regulate host tetherin (BST2) by lysosomal degradation, thereby counteracting its antiviral activity. From Severe acute respiratory syndrome coronavirus 2 (2019-nCoV) (SARS-CoV-2).
   3776..4000    +  polyA_signal   bGH poly(A) signal: bovine growth hormone polyadenylation signal
   4415..5003    -  rep_origin     ori: high-copy-number ColE1/pMB1/pBR322/pUC origin of replication
   5174..6034    -  CDS            AmpR: β-lactamase; bla; confers resistance to ampicillin, carbenicillin, and related antibiotics
   6035..6139    -  promoter       AmpR promoter: bla
   6179..6236    +  misc_feature   bom (fragment): basis of mobility region from pBR322
   6322..6701    +  enhancer       CMV enhancer: human cytomegalovirus immediate early enhancer
   6702..6905    +  promoter       CMV promoter: human cytomegalovirus (CMV) immediate early promoter
   6994..7221    +  LTR            5' LTR (truncated) (fragment): truncated 5' long terminal repeat (LTR) from human T-cell leukemia virus (HTLV) type 1
   7225..7335    +  intron         CMV intron (fragment): modified intron A from human cytomegalovirus
>Addgene plasmid #241130 | pDMJ2-SARS-CoV-2-Spike (XBB-8b) | addgene full sequence | sequence record 486361 | Addgene NGS Result
ATGTTCGTGTTTCTGGTTCTTCTTCCCCTGGTGTCTAGTCAGTGCGTCAACTTGATCACGCGAACACAGA
GCTACACCAATTCCTTTACACGAGGCGTCTACTATCCCGACAAGGTGTTCCGAAGCAGTGTTTTGCACTC
CACGCAGGACCTTTTCTTGCCCTTCTTCTCAAATGTGACTTGGTTTCATGCAATACACGTATCCGGGACT
AATGGCACTAAGAGATTCGACAATCCCGCCTTGCCTTTTAACGACGGCGTGTATTTTGCCAGTACAGAAA
AGAGCAATATTATCCGGGGATGGATCTTCGGCACGACTCTGGATAGTAAAACACAATCCCTGCTGATCGT
GAATAATGCGACAAACGTCGTCATAAAAGTCTGCGAGTTCCAGTTCTGCAACGACCCTTTCCTCGACGTG
TACCAGAACAACAATAAATCTTGGATGGAACGGGAGTTTCGCGTGTACTCCAGTGCAAATAACTGTACTT
TTGAGTACGTAAGCCAGCCTTTCCTGATGGACCTCGAAGGGAAAGAGGGGAACTTTAAGAACCTGCGCGA
ATTCGTGTTCAAGAACATCGACGGTTATTTTAAAATATACAGCAAGCACACCCCTATTAACCTGGGCAGA
GATTTGCCACAAGGTTTTAGCGCCCTGGAACCCCTCGTGGACCTTCCTATCGGCATCAACATCACGCGCT
TCCAAACTCTGCTCGCACTGCATCGGTCTTATCTGACCCCTGGAGATTCATCCTCAGGATGGACCGCGGG
TGCTGCTGCATATTATGTGGGATATCTGCAGCCTAGGACCTTCCTGCTCAAATACAACGAGAACGGCACC
ATCACTGACGCTGTTGATTGCGCGCTGGACCCATTGTCTGAAACCAAATGCACACTGAAAAGCTTCACAG
TCGAGAAGGGCATTTACCAGACGAGCAACTTCAGAGTTCAGCCCACAGAGAGCATCGTTCGCTTCCCCAA
CATTACCAATTTGTGCCCATTCGACGAGGTCTTTAACGCAACTACCTTTGCCAGTGTTTACGCCTGGAAC
AGGAAACGGATATCCAATTGCGTGGCCGATTACAGCGTAATCTACAATTTCGCTCCCTTTTTCGCCTTTA
AATGCTACGGTGTCTCCCCTACGAAGCTGAATGATCTGTGCTTTACTAATGTCTATGCGGACAGCTTCGT
TATTAGAGGTAACGAGGTCAGCCAAATCGCCCCAGGGCAGACTGGAAACATAGCCGACTACAATTACAAA
CTGCCAGATGATTTCACCGGCTGCGTCATCGCCTGGAACTCCAATAAGCTCGATAGTAAAGAGAGCGGCA
ATTACAACTATCGGTATAGGCTGTTTCGAAAGAGCAAGCTGAAACCTTTTGAGCGGGACATTTCAACAGA
GATCTACCAGGCCGGAAACAAGCCCTGCAACGGGGTCGCCGGGAGCAATTGTTACAGCCCGCTGCGGAGC
TATGGATTTCGGCCGACTTACGGCGTTGGCCACCAGCCATATCGGGTGGTGGTGCTGTCATTTGAGCTGC
TTCATGCGCCTGCTACAGTATGTGGGCCTAAACTGTCTACCAATCTGGTGAAAAATAAGTGCGTGAACTT
CAACTTCAATGGCCTCACCGGGACAGGCGTGTTGACAGAATCCAATAAGAAATTCCTGCCATTCCAGCAG
TTCGGCAGGGATATCGCAGACACGACCGATGCGGTGCGAGATCCCCAGACATTGGAGATTCTGGACATTA
CTCCTTGTTCTTTTGGAGGAGTGAGTGTTATTACTCCCGGCACAAATACCTCAAATCAAGTCGCTGTGCT
GTATCAAGGTGTAAACTGTACCGAGGTCCCCGTGGCTATTCACGCCGACCAGCTGACCCCAACATGGCGG
GTATACAGCACCGGTTCTAATGTATTCCAGACCAGAGCCGGCTGCCTCATTGGAGCCGAGTACGTGAACA
ACTCTTATGAATGTGATATACCGATTGGAGCAGGTATCTGCGCCTCTTATCAGACCCAGACAAAGAGCCA
CAGAAGGGCTAGGAGCGTGGCCTCCCAGTCCATAATCGCCTATACAATGTCACTGGGGGCTGAAAATTCA
GTGGCATACAGTAACAACTCTATCGCTATCCCCACAAATTTTACCATCTCTGTGACTACAGAGATCCTGC
CAGTGTCTATGACTAAAACCTCCGTGGACTGTACCATGTACATCTGTGGTGATAGCACCGAATGTTCCAA
CCTGCTCCTGCAGTACGGCAGCTTCTGCACACAGCTGAAGAGGGCACTGACAGGAATCGCCGTCGAACAG
GATAAGAACACTCAGGAGGTGTTTGCGCAGGTTAAGCAGATTTACAAGACGCCACCAATCAAGTACTTCG
GTGGGTTCAATTTCTCTCAAATTCTGCCTGATCCTTCTAAGCCATCTAAGCGGAGCTTTATAGAGGATTT
GCTCTTTAATAAGGTGACCCTCGCCGATGCTGGATTTATTAAGCAGTATGGCGACTGTTTGGGAGACATT
GCTGCTCGCGATCTGATATGTGCCCAGAAATTCAACGGGCTGACCGTACTCCCACCGCTGCTCACTGATG
AGATGATCGCACAATATACCAGCGCCCTGCTGGCCGGCACTATTACATCCGGCTGGACGTTCGGAGCAGG
AGCCGCACTGCAAATACCTTTTGCCATGCAGATGGCATATCGCTTCAATGGGATCGGGGTGACCCAGAAC
GTCCTGTACGAAAACCAGAAACTTATCGCTAACCAGTTCAATTCCGCCATTGGTAAAATCCAGGACAGCT
TGAGTTCCACAGCCAGCGCCCTCGGGAAATTGCAAGATGTAGTCAATCACAATGCACAAGCCCTGAATAC
TCTCGTCAAGCAACTGTCATCCAAGTTCGGTGCTATATCCTCCGTGCTGAATGATATCCTTAGTAGATTG
GATAAGGTGGAGGCAGAAGTCCAGATCGACCGGCTTATTACTGGAAGGCTGCAGAGTCTGCAGACGTACG
TCACGCAGCAGCTTATCAGAGCCGCCGAGATTAGAGCATCTGCGAATCTGGCTGCTACAAAGATGAGTGA
ATGCGTGCTCGGGCAATCAAAGCGGGTCGACTTTTGTGGGAAGGGGTACCACCTCATGAGCTTCCCCCAA
TCCGCCCCACATGGCGTTGTGTTCCTGCATGTTACTTACGTTCCCGCTCAAGAGAAGAACTTTACTACCG
CTCCGGCGATCTGCCACGACGGTAAGGCACACTTTCCACGCGAAGGCGTCTTTGTTAGCAATGGAACACA
CTGGTTTGTTACCCAGAGGAACTTTTATGAGCCCCAGATAATCACAACCGACAACACATTCGTATCTGGG
AACTGTGACGTAGTTATTGGGATCGTGAACAACACCGTGTACGATCCTCTCCAACCGGAACTTGACTCTT
TCAAGGAGGAACTGGATAAGTACTTTAAGAATCACACCTCACCCGATGTTGACCTCGGCGACATTTCAGG
AATTAATGCTAGCGTGGTGAACATCCAGAAAGAGATTGATAGACTTAACGAAGTGGCCAAGAACCTCAAC
GAATCACTTATTGACCTGCAGGAGCTGGGAAAATATGAGCAGTACATTAAATGGCCTTGGTACATTTGGC
TGGGCTTTATAGCAGGCCTGATCGCTATCGTCATGGTGACCATCATGCTTTGTTGTATGACTAGCTGCTG
CAGCTGCCTCAAGGGCTGTTGTAGCTGCGGCTCTTGCTGTAAATAATGATGAGGATCCAGATCTGCTGTG
CCTTCTAGTTGCCAGCCATCTGTTGTTTGCCCCTCCCCCGTGCCTTCCTTGACCCTGGAAGGTGCCACTC
CCACTGTCCTTTCCTAATAAAATGAGGAAATTGCATCGCATTGTCTGAGTAGGTGTCATTCTATTCTGGG
GGGTGGGGTGGGGCAGGACAGCAAGGGGGAGGATTGGGAAGACAATAGCAGGCATGCTGGGGATGCGGTG
GGCTCTATGGGTACCCAGGTGCTGAAGAATTGACCCGGTTCCTCCTGGGCCAGAAAGAAGCAGGCACATC
CCCTTCTCTGTGACACACCCTGTCCACGCCCCTGGTTCTTAGTTCCAGCCCCACTCATAGGACACTCATA
GCTCAGGAGGGCTCCGCCTTCAATCCCACCCGCTAAAGTACTTGGAGCGGTCTCTCCCTCCCTCATCAGC
CCACCAAACCAAACCTAGCCTCCAAGAGTGGGAAGAAATTAAAGCAAGATAGGCTATTAAGTGCAGAGGG
AGAGAAAATGCCTCCAACATGTGAGGAAGTAATGAGAGAAATCATAGAATTTTAAGGCCATGATTTAAGG
CCAATCGGAAAGAACATGTGAGCAAAAGGCCAGCAAAAGGCCAGGAACCGTAAAAAGGCCGCGTTGCTGG
CGTTTTTCCATAGGCTCCGCCCCCCTGACGAGCATCACAAAAATCGACGCTCAAGTCAGAGGTGGCGAAA
CCCGACAGGACTATAAAGATACCAGGCGTTTCCCCCTGGAAGCTCCCTCGTGCGCTCTCCTGTTCCGACC
CTGCCGCTTACCGGATACCTGTCCGCCTTTCTCCCTTCGGGAAGCGTGGCGCTTTCTCATAGCTCACGCT
GTAGGTATCTCAGTTCGGTGTAGGTCGTTCGCTCCAAGCTGGGCTGTGTGCACGAACCCCCCGTTCAGCC
CGACCGCTGCGCCTTATCCGGTAACTATCGTCTTGAGTCCAACCCGGTAAGACACGACTTATCGCCACTG
GCAGCAGCCACTGGTAACAGGATTAGCAGAGCGAGGTATGTAGGCGGTGCTACAGAGTTCTTGAAGTGGT
GGCCTAACTACGGCTACACTAGAAGAACAGTATTTGGTATCTGCGCTCTGCTGAAGCCAGTTACCTTCGG
AAAAAGAGTTGGTAGCTCTTGATCCGGCAAACAAACCACCGCTGGTAGCGGTGGTTTTTTTGTTTGCAAG
CAGCAGATTACGCGCAGAAAAAAAGGATCTCAAGAAGATCCTTTGATCTTTTCTACGGGGTCTGACGCTC
AGTGGAACGAAAACTCACGTTAAGGGATTTTGGTCATGAGATTATCAAAAAGGATCTTCACCTAGATCCT
TTTAAATTAAAAATGAAGTTTTAAATCAATCTAAAGTATATATGAGTAAACTTGGTCTGACAGTTACCAA
TGCTTAATCAGTGAGGCACCTATCTCAGCGATCTGTCTATTTCGTTCATCCATAGTTGCCTGACTCCCCG
TCGTGTAGATAACTACGATACGGGAGGGCTTACCATCTGGCCCCAGTGCTGCAATGATACCGCGAGACCC
ACGCTCACCGGCTCCAGATTTATCAGCAATAAACCAGCCAGCCGGAAGGGCCGAGCGCAGAAGTGGTCCT
GCAACTTTATCCGCCTCCATCCAGTCTATTAATTGTTGCCGGGAAGCTAGAGTAAGTAGTTCGCCAGTTA
ATAGTTTGCGCAACGTTGTTGCCATTGCTACAGGCATCGTGGTGTCACGCTCGTCGTTTGGTATGGCTTC
ATTCAGCTCCGGTTCCCAACGATCAAGGCGAGTTACATGATCCCCCATGTTGTGCAAAAAAGCGGTTAGC
TCCTTCGGTCCTCCGATCGTTGTCAGAAGTAAGTTGGCCGCAGTGTTATCACTCATGGTTATGGCAGCAC
TGCATAATTCTCTTACTGTCATGCCATCCGTAAGATGCTTTTCTGTGACTGGTGAGTACTCAACCAAGTC
ATTCTGAGAATAGTGTATGCGGCGACCGAGTTGCTCTTGCCCGGCGTCAATACGGGATAATACCGCGCCA
CATAGCAGAACTTTAAAAGTGCTCATCATTGGAAAACGTTCTTCGGGGCGAAAACTCTCAAGGATCTTAC
CGCTGTTGAGATCCAGTTCGATGTAACCCACTCGTGCACCCAACTGATCTTCAGCATCTTTTACTTTCAC
CAGCGTTTCTGGGTGAGCAAAAACAGGAAGGCAAAATGCCGCAAAAAAGGGAATAAGGGCGACACGGAAA
TGTTGAATACTCATACTCTTCCTTTTTCAATATTATTGAAGCATTTATCAGGGTTATTGTCTCATGAGCG
GATACATATTTGAATGTATTTAGAAAAATAAACAAATAGGGGTTCCGCGCACATTTCCCCGAAAAGTGCC
ACCTGACGTCCCAATGATTGCACCATATGCGGTGTGAAATACCGCACAGATGCGTAAGGAGAAAATACCG
CATCAGATTGGCTATTGGCCATTGCATACGTTGTATCCATATCATAATATGTACATTTATATTGGCTCAT
GTCCAACATTACCGCCATGTTGACATTGATTATTGACTAGTTATTAATAGTAATCAATTACGGGGTCATT
AGTTCATAGCCCATATATGGAGTTCCGCGTTACATAACTTACGGTAAATGGCCCGCCTGGCTGACCGCCC
AACGACCCCCGCCCATTGACGTCAATAATGACGTATGTTCCCATAGTAACGCCAATAGGGACTTTCCATT
GACGTCAATGGGTGGAGTATTTACGGTAAACTGCCCACTTGGCAGTACATCAAGTGTATCATATGCCAAG
TACGCCCCCTATTGACGTCAATGACGGTAAATGGCCCGCCTGGCATTATGCCCAGTACATGACCTTATGG
GACTTTCCTACTTGGCAGTACATCTACGTATTAGTCATCGCTATTACCATGGTGATGCGGTTTTGGCAGT
ACATCAATGGGCGTGGATAGCGGTTTGACTCACGGGGATTTCCAAGTCTCCACCCCATTGACGTCAATGG
GAGTTTGTTTTGGCACCAAAATCAACGGGACTTTCCAAAATGTCGTAACAACTCCGCCCCATTGACGCAA
ATGGGCGGTAGGCGTGTACGGTGGGAGGTCTATATAAGCAGAGCTCGTTTAGTGAACCGTCAGATCGCCT
GGAGACGCCATCCACGCTGTTTTGACCTCCATAGAAGACACCGGGACCGATCCAGCCTCCATCGGCTCGC
ATCTCTCCTTCACGCGCCCGCCGCCCTACCTGAGGCCGCCATCCACGCCGGTTGAGTCGCGTTCTGCCGC
CTCCCGCCTGTGGTGCCTCCTGAACTGCGTCCGCCGTCTAGGTAAGTTTAAAGCTCAGGTCGAGACCGGG
CCTTTGTCCGGCGCTCCCTTGGAGCCTACCTAGACTCAGCCGGCTCTCCACGCTTTGCCTGACCCTGCTT
GCTCAACTCTAGTTAACGGTGGAGGGCAGTGTAGTCTGAGCAGTACTCGTTGCTGCCGCGCGCGCCACCA
GACATAATAGCTGACAGACTAACAGACTGTTCCTTTCCATGGGTCTTTTCTGCAGTCACCGTCGTCGACA
CGTGTGATCAGATATCGCGGCCGCTCTAGA
